>Addgene plasmid #18941 | pInt | depositor full sequence | sequence record 8894 | Author sequence
GATCCGGGTGTCTCGCTACGCCGCTACGTCTTCCGTGCCGTCCTGGGCGTCGTCTTCGTCGTCGTCGGTC
GGCGGCTTCGCCCACGTGATCGAAGCGCGCTTCTCGATGGGCGTTCCCTGCCCCCTGCCCGTAGTCGACT
TCGTGACAACGATCTTGTCTACGAAGAGCCCGACGAACACGCGCTTGTCGTCTACTGACGCGCGCCCCCA
CCACGACTTAGGGCCGGTCGGGTCAGCGTCGGCGTCTTCGGGGAACCATTGGTCAAGGGGAAGCTTCGGG
GCTTCGGCGGCTTCAAGTTCGGCAAGCCGCTCTTCCGCCCCTTGCTGCCGGAGCGTCAGCGCTGCCTGTT
GCTTCCGGAAGTGCTTCCTGCCAACGGGTCCGTCGTACGCGCCTGCCGCGCGGTCTTCGTACAGCTCTTC
AAGGGCGTTCAGGGCGTCGGCGCGCTCCGCAACAAGGTTCGCCCGTTCGCCGCTCTTCTCAGGCGCCTCA
GTGAGCTTGCCGAAGCGTCGGGCGGCTTCCCACAGAAGCGCCAACGTCTCTTCGTCGCCTTCGGCGTGCC
TGATCTTGTTGAAGATGCGTTCCGCAACGAACTTGTCGAGTGCCGCCATGCTGACGTTGCACGTGCCTTC
GTGCTGCCCAGGTGCGGACGGGTCGACCACCTTCCGGCGACGGCAGCGGTAAGAGTCCTTGATCGATTCT
TCCCCGCGCTTCGAAGTCATGACGGCGCCACACTCGCAGTACAGCTTGTCCATGGCGGACAGAATGGCTT
GCCCCCGGGAAAGCCCCTTGCCGCGCCCCCTGCCGTCCAACCACGCCTGAAGCTCATACCACTCAGCGGG
CTCGATGATCGGTCCGCAATCAAGCTCGACCGGCCGGAGCGTGATCGGGTCGCGCTGAATGCGGTAACCC
TCAATCTTCGTGGTCGGCGTGCCGTCCGGCTTCTTCTTGTAGATCACCTCAGCGGCGAAGCCCGCAATAC
GCGGGTCCCGAAGGATTCGCATAACGGTTGCCGGGTCCCAGGCGCTTGAAGCGGTCTTCTTCCCAATCGT
CTCGCCCCGGGTCGGCACGGCGTCAGCGTCCATGCGCTTACAAAGCCCCGTGATGCTGCCCGGGTGAATG
GCGGCTTGACTGCCCGGCTTGAAGGGAAGGTGTTTGTGCGTCTTGATCTCACGCCACCACCACCGGATTA
CGTCGGGCTCGAACTCGAAGGGTCCGGTAAGGGGAGTGGTCGAGTGCGCAAGCTTGTTGATGACGACATT
GACCATTCGGCCGTTGCGCGTGATCTCCTTCGTCTCCGAAACAAGCTCGAAGCCGTAAGGCGCCTTCCCG
CCGACGTACCCGCCCAATTCGCGCTGAAGGTTCTTCGTGTCGAGAATCTTCGCCGACTTCAGCGAAGATT
CTTTGTGCGACGCGTCGAGCCGCATAATCAGGTGAATCAGGTCCATGACGTTTCCCTGCCGGAAGACGCC
TTCCTGAGTGGAAACAATCGTCACGCCCAGGGCGAGCAATTCCGAGACAATCGGAATCGCGTCCATGACC
TTCAGGCGCGAGAAGCGCGACACGTCATAGACAATGATCATGTTGAGCCGCCCGGCGCGGCATTCGTTCA
GGATGCGTTCGAACTCCGGGCGCTCCGCCGTCCCGAACGCCGACGTGCCCGGCGCTTCGCTGAAATGCCC
GACGAACCTGAACCGGCCCCCGTCGCGCTCGACTTCGCGCTGAAGGTCGGCCGCCTTGTCTTCGTTGGCG
CTACGCTGTGTCGCTGGGCTTGCTGCGCTCGAATTCTCGCGCTCGCGCGACTGACGGTCGTAAGCACCCG
CGTACGTGTCCACCCCGGTCACAACCCCTTGTGTCATGTCGGCGACCCTACGACTAGTGAGCTCCAGCTT
TTGTTCCCTTTAGTGAGGGTTAATTGCGCGCTTGGCGTAATCATGGTCATAGCTGTTTCCTGTGTGAAAT
TGTTATCCGCTCACAATTCCACACAACATACGAGCCGGAAGCATAAAGTGTAAAGCCTGGGGTGCCTAAT
GAGTGAGCTAACTCACATTAATTGCGTTGCGCTCACTGCCCGCTTTCCAGTCGGGAAACCTGTCGTGCCA
GCTGCATTAATGAATCGGCCAACGCGCGGGGAGAGGCGGTTTGCGTATTGGGCGCTCTTCCGCTCGGCCA
AAAAGGCCTGCAGCAATGGCAACAACGTTGCGCAAACTATTAACTGGCGAACTACTTACTCTAGCTTCCC
GGCAACAATTAATAGACTGGATGGAGGCGGATAAAGTTGCAGGACCACTTCTGCGCTCGGCCCTTCCGGC
TGGCTGGTTTATTGCTGATAAATCTGGAGCCGGTGAGCGTGGGTCTCGCGGTATCATTGCAGCACTGGGG
CCAGATGGTAAGCCCTCCCGTATCGTAGTTATCTACACGACGGGGAGTCAGGCAACTATGGATGAACGAA
ATAGACAGATCGCTGAGATAGGTGCCTCACTGATTAAGCATTGGTAACTGTCAGACCAAGTTTACTCATA
TATACTTTAGATTGATTTAAAACTTCATTTTTAATTTAAAAGGATCTAGGTGAAGATCCTTTTTGATAAT
CTCATGACCAAAATCCCTTAACGTGAGTTTTCGTTCCACTGAGCGTCAGACCCCTTAATAAGATGATCTT
CTTGAGATCGTTTTGGTCTGCGCGTAATCTCTTGCTCTGAAAACGAAAAAACCGCCTTGCAGGGCGGTTT
TTCGAAGGTTCTCTGAGCTACCAACTCTTTGAACCGAGGTAACTGGCTTGGAGGAGCGCAGTCACCAAAA
CTTGTCCTTTCAGTTTAGCCTTAACCGGCGCATGACTTCAAGACTAACTCCTCTAAATCAATTACCAGTG
GCTGCTGCCAGTGGTGCTTTTGCATGTCTTTCCGGGTTGGACTCAAGACGATAGTTACCGGATAAGGCGC
AGCGGTCGGACTGAACGGGGGGTTCGTGCATACAGTCCAGCTTGGAGCGAACTGCCTACCCGGAACTGAG
TGTCAGGCGTGGAATGAGACAAACGCGGCCATAACAGCGGAATGACACCGGTAAACCGAAAGGCAGGAAC
AGGAGAGCGCACGAGGGAGCCGCCAGGGGAAACGCCTGGTATCTTTATAGTCCTGTCGGGTTTCGCCACC
ACTGATTTGAGCGTCAGATTTCGTGATGCTTGTCAGGGGGGCGGAGCCTATGGAAAAACGGCTTTGCCGC
GGCCCTCTCACTTCCCTGTTAAGTATCTTCCTGGCATCTTCCAGGAAATCTCCGCCCCGTTCGTAAGCCA
TTTCCGCTCGCCGCAGTCGAACGACCGAGCGTAGCGAGTCAGTGAGCGAGGAAGCGGAATATATCCTGTA
TCACATATTCTGCTGACGCACCGGTGCAGCCTTTTTTCTCCTGCCACATGAAGCACTTCACTGACACCCT
CATCAGTGCCAACATAGTAAGCCAGTATACACTCCGCTAGCGCTGAGGTCTGCCTCGTGAAGAAGGTGTT
GCTGACTCATACCAGGCCTGAATCGCCCCATCATCCAGCCAGAAAGTGAGGGAGCCACGGTTGATGAGAG
CTTTGTTGTAGGTGGACCAGTTGGTGATTTTGAACTTTTGCTTTGCCACGGAACGGTCTGCGTTGTCGGG
AAGATGCGTGATCTGATCCTTCAACTCAGCAAAAGTTCGATTTATTCAACAAAGCCACGTTGTGTCTCAA
AATCTCTGATGTTACATTGCACAAGATAAAAATATATCATCATGAACAATAAAACTGTCTGCTTACATAA
ACAGTAATACAAGGGGTGTTATGAGCCATATTCAACGGGAAACGTCTTGCTCGAGGCCGCGATTAAATTC
CAACATGGATGCTGATTTATATGGGTATAAATGGGCTCGCGATAATGTCGGGCAATCAGGTGCGACAATC
TATCGATTGTATGGGAAGCCCGATGCGCCAGAGTTGTTTCTGAAACATGGCAAAGGTAGCGTTGCCAATG
ATGTTACAGATGAGATGGTCAGACTAAACTGGCTGACGGAATTTATGCCTCTTCCGACCATCAAGCATTT
TATCCGTACTCCTGATGATGCATGGTTACTCACCACTGCGATCCCCGGGAAAACAGCATTCCAGGTATTA
GAAGAATATCCTGATTCAGGTGAAAATATTGTTGATGCGCTGGCAGTGTTCCTGCGCCGGTTGCATTCGA
TTCCTGTTTGTAATTGTCCTTTTAACAGCGATCGCGTATTTCGTCTCGCTCAGGCGCAATCACGAATGAA
TAACGGTTTGGTTGATGCGAGTGATTTTGATGACGAGCGTAATGGCTGGCCTGTTGAACAAGTCTGGAAA
GAAATGCATAAGCTTTTGCCATTCTCACCGGATTCAGTCGTCACTCATGGTGATTTCTCACTTGATAACC
TTATTTTTGACGAGGGGAAATTAATAGGTTGTATTGATGTTGGACGAGTCGGAATCGCAGACCGATACCA
GGATCTTGCCATCCTATGGAACTGCCTCGGTGAGTTTTCTCCTTCATTACAGAAACGGCTTTTTCAAAAA
TATGGTATTGATAATCCTGATATGAATAAATTGCAGTTTCATTTGATGCTCGATGAGTTTTTCTAATCAG
AATTGGTTAATTGGTTGTAACACTGGCAGAGCATTACGCTGACTTGACGGGACGGCGGCTTTGTTGAATA
AATCGAACTTTTGCTGAGTTGAAGGATCAGATCACGCATCTTCCCGACAACGCAGACCGTTCCGTGGCAA
AGCAAAAGTTCAAAATCACCAACTGGTCCACCTACAACAAAGCTCTCATCAACCGTGGCTCCCTCACTTT
CTGGCTGGATGATGGGGCGATTCAGGCCTGGTATGAGTCAGCAACACCTTCTTCACGAGGCAGACCTCAG
CGCTCAAAGATGCAGGGGTAAAAGCTAACCGCATCTTTACCGACAAGGCATCCGGCAGTTCAACAGATCG
GGAAGGGCTGGATTTGCTGAGGATGAAGGTGGAGGAAGGTGATGTCATTCTGGTGAAGAAGCTCGACCGT
CTTGGCCGCGACACCGCCGACATGATCCAACTGATAAAAGAGTTTGATGCTCAGGGTGTAGCGGTTCGGT
TTATTGACGACGGGATCAGTACCGACGGTGATATGGGGCAAATGGTGGTCACCATCCTGTCGGCTGTGGC
ACAGGCTGAACGCCGGAG
Features (pLannotate 1.2.2; 14 found; start..end, strand, type, name):
     16..1833    -  CDS            phage φC31 integrase: integrase from phage φC31
   1843..1872    -  protein_bind   phage φC31 attP (fragment): attachment site of phage φC31 phage φC31 integrase
   1897..1915    -  promoter       T3 promoter: promoter for bacteriophage T3 RNA polymerase
   1960..1976    -  protein_bind   lac operator: The lac repressor binds to the lac operator to inhibit transcription in E. coli. This inhibition can be relieved by adding lactose or isopropyl-β-D-thiogalactopyranoside (IPTG). lac repressor encoded by lacI
   1984..2014    -  promoter       lac promoter: promoter for the E. coli lac operon
   2029..2050    -  protein_bind   CAP binding site: CAP binding activates transcription in the presence of cAMP. E. coli catabolite activator protein
   2063..2155    -  CDS            lacI (fragment): lac repressor; lacI; The lac repressor binds to the lac operator to inhibit transcription in E. coli. This inhibition can be relieved by adding lactose or isopropyl-β-D-thiogalactopyranoside (IPTG).
   2176..2496    +  CDS            bla(M) (fragment): β-lactamase lacking the signal sequence; bla(M); allows cytosolic expression of β-lactamase
   2662..3206    +  rep_origin     p15A ori: Plasmids containing the medium-copy-number p15A origin of replication can be propagated in E. coli cells that contain a second plasmid with the ColE1 origin.
   3294..3349    +  rep_origin     RSF ori (fragment): Plasmids containing the RSF 1030 origin of replication can be propagated in E. coli cells that contain additional plasmids with compatible origins.
   3448..3474    -  misc_feature   bom (fragment): basis of mobility region from pBR322
   3801..4616    +  CDS            KanR: aminoglycoside phosphotransferase; aph(3')-Ia; confers resistance to kanamycin in bacteria or G418 (Geneticin®) in eukaryotes
   4757..4903    +  CDS            TRA2_ECOLX (fragment): Protein predicted: Swiss-Prot protein existence level 4. Required for transposition of transposon Tn903. From Escherichia coli.
   4891..4       +  CDS            tnpR (fragment) (across the origin): TNR3_ECOLX - Experimental evidence at protein level: Swiss-Prot protein existence level 1. Resolvase catalyzes the resolution (a site-specific recombination) of the cointegrated replicon to yield the final transposition products. From Escherichia coli.
