[The description below was written by a language model from this plasmid's Addgene catalogue record and pLannotate feature annotations shown in this document.]
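Description:
pInt is a bacterial expression plasmid that supplies the site-specific serine integrase of Streptomyces phage phiC31 in E. coli. It is built on the pACYC177 backbone, with the roughly 2.2 kb integrase fragment cloned between PstI and BamHI sites, both retained, for a total of about 5.2 kb. Replication is driven by the p15A origin, which gives a low to medium copy number and is compatible with ColE1-type plasmids, so pInt can coexist in one cell with a second plasmid. Selection is by kanamycin through the aph(3')-Ia gene. Only a truncated remnant of the backbone's β-lactamase gene remains, consistent with the insert having disrupted it, and ampicillin is not listed as a selection. Short fragments annotated as Tn903 transposition protein, tnpR resolvase, bom and RSF ori appear to be backbone remnants or partial similarity matches rather than functional parts.

The integrase coding sequence lies downstream of a lac regulatory block comprising a CAP binding site, the lac promoter and the lac operator, matching the catalogue note that the gene is under the lacZ promoter. Only a small lacI fragment is present, so any repression would depend on repressor supplied by the host. A T3 promoter sits between the lac elements and the gene, probably carried over from an intermediate cloning vector. A short sequence annotated as a partial phiC31 attP lies immediately upstream of the coding sequence, likely reflecting native phage sequence adjacent to int rather than a functional attachment site. The integrase was derived from plasmid pIJ8600. The associated work concerns phiC31 integrase-mediated recombination between attB and attP sites, and pInt suits use as an integrase donor alongside a compatible plasmid carrying such sites, although the record does not describe a specific assay.
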