Addgene plasmid #18941: pInt
Depositing lab: Michele Calos. Depositing organization: Stanford University. Publication: A phage integrase directs efficient site-specific integration in human cells. Groth AC, Olivares EC, Thyagarajan B, Calos MP. Proc Natl Acad Sci U S A. 2000 May 23. 97(11):5995-6000. 10.1073/pnas.090527097 PubMed 10801973.
Backbone
  Vector backbone: pACYC177
  Backbone size w/o insert (bp): 3016
  Vector type: Bacterial Expression
Growth in bacteria
  Bacterial resistance: Kanamycin, 50 μg/mL
  Growth temperature: 37°C
  Growth strain: DH5alpha
  Copy number: Low Copy
Gene/Insert
  Gene/Insert name: phiC31 integrase
  Species: Streptomyces phage phiC31
  Insert size (bp): 2182
  Mutation: under lacZ promoter
  Entrez Gene: int (a.k.a. phiC31p51)
  Cloning method: Restriction Enzyme; 5′ cloning site PstI (not destroyed); 3′ cloning site BamHI (not destroyed)
  Sequencing primers: 5′ n/a
Resource information
  A portion of this plasmid was derived from a plasmid made by: phiC31 integrase from the plasmid pIJ8600 (Mervyn Bibb, John Innes Institute, Norwich, U.K.)
Terms and licenses: Academic/Nonprofit Terms; Industry Terms: Not Available to Industry
How to cite: pInt was a gift from Michele Calos (Addgene plasmid # 18941 ; http://n2t.net/addgene:18941 ; RRID:Addgene_18941)
