>Addgene plasmid #18941 | pInt | addgene partial sequence | sequence record 24805 | M13-rev 5'-CAGGAAACAGCTATGACC-3'
GTAGGCGCATTACCCTCACTAAAGGGAACAAAAGCTGGAGCTCACTAGTCGTAGGGTCGCCGACATGACA
CAAGGGGTTGTGACCGGGGTGGACACGTACGCGGGTGCTTACGACCGTCAGTCGCGCGAGCGCGAAAATT
CGAGCGCAGCAAGCCCAGCGACACAGCGTAGCGCCAACGAAGACAAGGCGGCCGACCTTCAGCGCGAAGT
CGAGCGCGACGGGGGCCGGTTCAGGTTCGTCGGGCATTTCAGCGAAGCGCCGGGCACGTCGGCGTTCGGG
ACGGCGGAGCGCCCGGAGTTCGAACGCATCCTGAACGAATGCCGCGCCGGGCGGCTCAACATGATCATTG
TCTATGACGTGTCGCGCTTCTCGCGCCTGAAGGTCATGGACGCGATTCCGATTGTCTCGGAATTGCTCGC
CCTGGGCGTGACGATTGTTTCCACTCAGGAAGGCGTCTTCCGGCAGGGAAACGTCATGGACCTGATTCAC
CTGATTATGCGGCTCGACGCGTCGCACAAAGAATCTTCGCTGAAGTCGGCGAAGATTCTCGACACGAAGA
ACCTTCAGCGCGAATTGGGCGGGTACGTCGGCGGGAAGGCGCCTTACGGCTTCGAGTTTTGTTTCGGAGA
CGAAGGAGATCACGCGCAACGGCCTAAATGGTCAATGTCGTCATCAACAAGCTTGCGCACTCGACCACTC
CCCTTACCGGAACCTTCGAGTTCGAGCCCGACGTANTCCGGTGGTGGTGGCGTGAGATCANACNCACAAA
ACNTTCCTTCAGCNGGANTCAACCGCATNACCNGGAAATCNGGTCTTTAGCCTGACCTACCNTGCCACCG
GCAACATGGAAAACCTCACCC
